Addgene plasmid #234439: pAAV-syn-flex-iGluSnFR4s-PDGFR-WPRE
Purpose: AAV-mediated expression of glutamate sensor with improved sensitivity and slow deactivation kinetics (4s = slow); NGR vector matches or outperforms PDGFR in all conditions tested.
Depositing lab: GENIE Project. Depositing organization: HHMI, Janelia Research Campus. Publication: Glutamate indicators with increased sensitivity and tailored deactivation rates. Aggarwal A, Negrean A, Chen Y, Iyer R, Reep D, Liu A, Palutla A, Xie ME, MacLennan BJ, Hagihara KM, Kinsey LW, Sun JL, Yao P, Zheng J, Tsang A, Tsegaye G, Zhang Y, Patel RH, Arthur BJ, Hiblot J, Leippe P, Tarnawski M, Marvin JS, Vevea JD, Turaga SC, Tebo AG, Carandini M, Rossi LF, Kleinfeld D, Konnerth A, Svoboda K, Turner GC, Hasseman JP, Podgorski K. Nat Methods. 2026 Feb;23(2):417-425. doi: 10.1038/s41592-025-02965-z. Epub 2025 Dec 23. PubMed 41436654.
Backbone
  Vector backbone: pAAV-Syn-FLEX
  Backbone manufacturer: Scott Sternson
  Vector type: Mammalian Expression, AAV, Cre/Lox
Growth in bacteria
  Bacterial resistance: Ampicillin, 100 μg/mL
  Growth temperature: 37°C
  Growth strain: NEB Stable
  Growth instructions: Depositing lab recommends limiting overnight liquid culture to 16 h at higher temperatures (37 C) to maintain ITR integrity, rather than 30 C for 20 h.
  Copy number: High Copy
Gene/Insert
  Gene/Insert name: iGluSnFR4s-PDGFR (alt name: variant 8880)
  Species: Synthetic; E. coli, A. victoria (jellyfish)
  Insert size (bp): 1821
  Promoter: Synapsin
  Tag / fusion protein: IgK chain (N terminal on insert); Myc epi tag-PDGFR TM Domain (C terminal on insert)
  Cloning method: Restriction Enzyme; 5′ cloning site unknown (unknown if destroyed)
Terms and licenses: Academic/Nonprofit Terms; Industry Terms: Not Available to Industry
Depositor comments: Please visit https://doi.org/10.1101/2025.03.20.643984 for bioRxiv preprint.
How to cite: pAAV-syn-flex-iGluSnFR4s-PDGFR-WPRE was a gift from GENIE Project (Addgene plasmid # 234439 ; http://n2t.net/addgene:234439 ; RRID:Addgene_234439)
