[The description below was written by a language model from this plasmid's Addgene catalogue record and pLannotate feature annotations shown in this document.]
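Description:
pAAV-syn-flex-iGluSnFR4s-PDGFR-WPRE is an adeno-associated virus transfer plasmid for Cre-dependent, neuron-specific expression of a genetically encoded fluorescent glutamate indicator. It is built on the pAAV-Syn-FLEX backbone and is propagated in E. coli as a high-copy plasmid through a ColE1/pUC-type origin with ampicillin selection (AmpR); an f1 origin and small lacZα and lacI remnants are also present in the backbone. Two AAV2 inverted terminal repeats flank the expression cassette and provide the cis elements needed for replication and packaging of the intervening DNA into recombinant AAV particles.

Within the ITRs, the human synapsin I promoter is followed by a FLEX (double-floxed inverted) switch: pairs of lox2272 and loxP sites in opposing orientations bracket the sensor coding sequence, which sits in the antisense direction relative to the promoter. Cre recombinase inverts the cassette and then excises one site of each pair, locking it in the sense orientation, so expression occurs only in Cre-positive neurons. The insert, iGluSnFR4s (variant 8880), consists of the E. coli glutamate/aspartate-binding protein GltI interrupted by an Aequorea-derived GFP, so that glutamate binding alters fluorescence. An N-terminal Igκ leader directs secretion, and a C-terminal Myc epitope plus PDGFRβ transmembrane domain anchors the sensor on the extracellular face of the membrane. A WPRE and SV40 polyadenylation signal follow to enhance transcript stability and processing. The "4s" variant offers improved sensitivity with slow deactivation kinetics; the depositor notes that the companion NGR-anchored version matches or outperforms this PDGFR display format in all conditions tested.
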