Features (pLannotate 1.2.2; 22 found; start..end, strand, type, name):
     42..174     -  repeat_region  AAV2 ITR (fragment): inverted terminal repeat of adeno-associated virus serotype 2 inverted
    256..703     +  promoter       hSyn promoter: human synapsin I promoter; confers neuron-specific expression (Kügler et al., 2003)
    733..766     -  protein_bind   lox2272: Cre-mediated recombination occurs in the 8-bp core sequence (GGATACTT). lox2272 sites are compatible with each other, but incompatible with loxP or loxN sites (Lee and Saito, 1988). Cre recombinase
    829..862     -  protein_bind   loxP: Cre-mediated recombination occurs in the 8-bp core sequence (GCATACAT). Cre recombinase
    876..1022    -  CDS            PDGFRβ TM domain: transmembrane domain from platelet derived growth factor receptor beta
   1071..1139    -  CDS            gltI (fragment): GLTI_ECOLI - Also known as ybeJ, yzzK. Experimental evidence at protein level: Swiss-Prot protein existence level 1. Part of the ABC transporter complex GltIJKL involved in glutamate and aspartate uptake. Binds to both glutamate and aspartate. From Escherichia coli (strain K12).
   1152..1868    -  CDS            cEGFP: cEGFP is a basic (constitutively fluorescent) green fluorescent protein published in 2008, derived from Aequorea victoria.
   1884..2624    -  CDS            gltI (fragment): GLTI_ECOLI - Also known as ybeJ, yzzK. Experimental evidence at protein level: Swiss-Prot protein existence level 1. Part of the ABC transporter complex GltIJKL involved in glutamate and aspartate uptake. Binds to both glutamate and aspartate. From Escherichia coli (strain K12).
   2631..2693    -  sig_peptide    Igκ leader: leader sequence from mouse immunoglobulin κ light chain
   2710..2743    +  protein_bind   lox2272: Cre-mediated recombination occurs in the 8-bp core sequence (GGATACTT). lox2272 sites are compatible with each other, but incompatible with loxP or loxN sites (Lee and Saito, 1988). Cre recombinase
   2814..2847    +  protein_bind   loxP: Cre-mediated recombination occurs in the 8-bp core sequence (GCATACAT). Cre recombinase
   2865..2889    +  misc_feature   MCS (fragment): pBluescript multiple cloning site
   2889..3477    +  misc_feature   WPRE: woodchuck hepatitis virus posttranscriptional regulatory element
   3520..3641    -  polyA_signal   SV40 poly(A) signal: SV40 polyadenylation signal
   3664..3732    -  CDS            large T antigen (fragment): large T antigen from SV40 (simian virus 40)
   3803..3936    +  repeat_region  AAV2 ITR: inverted terminal repeat of adeno-associated virus serotype 2 inverted
   3930..3986    -  CDS            lacI (fragment): lac repressor; lacI; The lac repressor binds to the lac operator to inhibit transcription in E. coli. This inhibition can be relieved by adding lactose or isopropyl-β-D-thiogalactopyranoside (IPTG).
   4169..4757    -  rep_origin     ori: high-copy-number ColE1/pMB1/pBR322/pUC origin of replication
   4928..5788    -  CDS            AmpR: β-lactamase; bla; confers resistance to ampicillin, carbenicillin, and related antibiotics
   5789..5893    -  promoter       AmpR promoter: bla
   5946..6374    -  rep_origin     f1 ori (sequence partly withheld): f1 bacteriophage origin of replication; arrow indicates direction of (+) strand synthesis
   6379..47      -  CDS            lacZα (fragment) (across the origin): LacZα fragment of β-galactosidase; lacZ fragment
>Addgene plasmid #234439 | pAAV-syn-flex-iGluSnFR4s-PDGFR-WPRE | addgene full sequence | sequence record 465689 | Addgene NGS Result
GTTGGGAAGGGCGATCGGTGCGGGCCTCTTCGCTATTACGCCAGCTGCGCGCTCGCTCGCTCACTGAGGC
CGCCCGGGCAAAGCCCGGGCGTCGGGCGACCTTTGGTCGCCCGGCCTCAGTGAGCGAGCGAGCGCGCAGA
GAGGGAGTGGCCAACTCCATCACTAGGGGTTCCTTGTAGTTAATGATTAACCCGCCATGCTACTTATCTA
CGTAGCCATGCTCTAGGAAGATCTCTGCAGAGGGCCCTGCGTATGAGTGCAAGTGGGTTTTAGGACCAGG
ATGAGGCGGGGTGGGGGTGCCTACCTGACGACCGACCCCGACCCACTGGACAAGCACCCAACCCCCATTC
CCCAAATTGCGCATCCCCTATCAGAGAGGGGGAGGGGAAACAGGATGCGGCGAGGCGCGTGCGCACTGCC
AGCTTCAGCACCGCGGACAGTGCCTTCGCCCCCGCCTGGCGGCGCGCGCCACCGCCGCCTCAGCACTGAA
GGCGCGCTGACGTCACTCGCCGGTCCCCCGCAAACTCCCCTTCCCGGCCACCTTGGTCGCGTCCGCGCCG
CCGCCGGCCCAGCCGGACCGCACCACGCGAGGCGCGAGATAGGGGGGCACGGGCGCGACCATCTGCGCTG
CGGCGCCGGCGACTCAGCGCTGCCTCAGTCTGCGGTGGGCAGCGGAGGAGTCGTGTCGTGCCTGAGAGCG
CAGTCGAATTCAAGCTGCTAGCAAGGATCCCCATAACTTCGTATAAAGTATCCTATACGAAGTTATATCA
AAATAGGAAGACCAATGCTTCACCATCGACCCGAATTGCCAAGCATCACCATCGACCCATAACTTCGTAT
AATGTATGCTATACGAAGTTATACTAGAGCTTTCAACGTGGCTTCTTCTGCCAAAGCATGATGAGGATGA
TAAGGGAGATGATGGTGAGCACCACCAGGGCCAGGATGGCTGAGATCACCACCACCTTAAAGGGCAAGGA
GTGTGGCACCACGATGACCTCCTGCGTGTCCTGGCCCACAGCATTCAGATCCTCTTCTGAGATGAGTTTT
TGTTCGTCGACCTGCAGTTTCAGTGCCTTGTCATTCGGTTCTTTGAACAGTGCTTTCATTTCGTCTGACA
GTTCGAAATTCATGACCAGGGGGTTGTTAAAGTTGTACTCCAGCTTGTGCCCCAGGATGTTGCCGTCCTC
CTTGAAGTCGATGCCCTTTAGCTCGATGCGGTTCACCAGGGTGTCGCCCTCTAACTTCACCTCGGCGCGG
GTCTTGTAGGTTCCGTCGTCCTTGAAGCTGATGGTGCGCTCCTGGACGTAGCCTTCGGGCATGGCGGACT
TGAAGAAGTCGTGCTGCTTCATGTGGTCGGGGTAGCGGGCGAAGCACTGCACGCCGTAGCTCAGGGTGGT
CACGAGGGTGGGCCAGGGCACGGGCAGCTTGCCGGTGGTGCAGATGAACTTCAGGGTTAGCTTGCCGTTG
GTGGCATCGCCCTCGCCCTCGCCGCGCACGCTGAACTTGTGGCCGTTTACGTCGCCGTCCAGCTCGACCA
GGATGGGCACCACCCCGGTGAACAGCTCCTCGCCCTTGCTCATGCTCCCTCCGGTACCGCCCTTGTACAG
CTCGTCCATGCCGAGAGAGTTCCCGGTGGCGGTCACGAACTCCAGCAGGACCATGTGATCGCGCTTCTCG
TTGGGGTCTTTGCTCAGCACGGACTGATAGCTCAGGTAGTGGTTGTCGGGCAGCAGCACGGGGCCGTCGC
CGATGGGGGTGTTCTGCTGGTAGTGGTCGGCGAGCTGCACGCTGCCGTCCTCCACGTTGTGGTGGATGAA
GAAGTTCGCCTTGATGCCGTTCTTCTGCTTGTCGGCGGTGATATAGACCGTGTGGTTCACCAGAATTGGA
TTTTTGAACCACTTATCAAACCATTTTTCCGCTTCACCGGAGGTCTGCACCTGAGCGATGGTGTCATCCA
TCAGCTTTTTGAACTGCGGATCATCTTTACGCAACATACAACCGTAGGCCTCCTGAGACTGCGGCTTGCC
GACGATTTCCCAGTCGTCTGGTTTCTTCGCTTTCGCACGTTCACCGGCCAGCAGCGAGTCATCCATCATA
AAGGCAACGGCACGACCGCTTTCCAGGGTGCGGAAAGAGTCACCGTGATCTTTGGCGCTGATGATGCGCA
TATTCATTTTTTGCTCTTCATTCAGTTTGTTGAGCAAAACTTCAGAGGTAGTGCCGGAAGTGACGACTAC
GGCTTTGTCTTTCAGGTTGGCAAAATCTTTGATATCGCCACCCTTTTTGGTCAACAGGCGCGTACCGACC
ACGAAAATAGTGTCAGAGAAAGCCGCGAATTTTTGGCGTTCGACGTTGTTGGTGGTAGAACCACATTCAA
AATCGTAAGTGCCGTTTTGCAGTAGTGGAATACGGTTTTGTGAAGTAATCGGAATCAGTTTTACCTGCAA
GTCCGGTTTGTTGAGTTTCTTTTTCACTGCTTCAACAATGGCGTTGGAGTATTCCTGCGAGTAACCCACC
ACTTTGTGCTGACTGTCTTGATAAGAGAAAGGCACTGAAGAGTCACGGTGACCGACGACAATCACACCGT
TTTTGGCGATTTTGTCCAGCGTGCTGCCTGCGGCGGATCCGTCACCAGTGGAACCTGGAACCCAGAGCAG
CAGTACCCATAGCAGGAGTGTGTCTGTCTCCATGGTGGCGGATCCTAGTATAACTTCGTATAGGATACTT
TATACGAAGTTATCATTGGGATTCTTCCTATTTTGATCCAAGCATCACCATCGACCCTCTAGTCCAGATC
TCACCATCGACCCATAACTTCGTATAGCATACATTATACGAAGTTATGTCCCTCGAAGAGGTTCGAATTC
GATATCAAGCTTATCGATAATCAACCTCTGGATTACAAAATTTGTGAAAGATTGACTGGTATTCTTAACT
ATGTTGCTCCTTTTACGCTATGTGGATACGCTGCTTTAATGCCTTTGTATCATGCTATTGCTTCCCGTAT
GGCTTTCATTTTCTCCTCCTTGTATAAATCCTGGTTGCTGTCTCTTTATGAGGAGTTGTGGCCCGTTGTC
AGGCAACGTGGCGTGGTGTGCACTGTGTTTGCTGACGCAACCCCCACTGGTTGGGGCATTGCCACCACCT
GTCAGCTCCTTTCCGGGACTTTCGCTTTCCCCCTCCCTATTGCCACGGCGGAACTCATCGCCGCCTGCCT
TGCCCGCTGCTGGACAGGGGCTCGGCTGTTGGGCACTGACAATTCCGTGGTGTTGTCGGGGAAATCATCG
TCCTTTCCTTGGCTGCTCGCCTGTGTTGCCACCTGGATTCTGCGCGGGACGTCCTTCTGCTACGTCCCTT
CGGCCCTCAATCCAGCGGACCTTCCTTCCCGCGGCCTGCTGCCGGCTCTGCGGCCTCTTCCGCGTCTTCG
CCTTCGCCCTCAGACGAGTCGGATCTCCCTTTGGGCCGCCTCCCCGCATCGATACCGTCGACCCGGGCGG
CCGCTTCGAGCAGACATGATAAGATACATTGATGAGTTTGGACAAACCACAACTAGAATGCAGTGAAAAA
AATGCTTTATTTGTGAAATTTGTGATGCTATTGCTTTATTTGTAACCATTATAAGCTGCAATAAACAAGT
TAACAACAACAATTGCATTCATTTTATGTTTCAGGTTCAGGGGGAGATGTGGGAGGTTTTTTAAAGCAAG
TAAAACCTCTACAAATGTGGTAAAATCGATAAGGATCTTCCTAGAGCATGGCTACGTAGATAAGTAGCAT
GGCGGGTTAATCATTAACTACAAGGAACCCCTAGTGATGGAGTTGGCCACTCCCTCTCTGCGCGCTCGCT
CGCTCACTGAGGCCGGGCGACCAAAGGTCGCCCGACGCCCGGGCTTTGCCCGGGCGGCCTCAGTGAGCGA
GCGAGCGCGCAGCTGCATTAATGAATCGGCCAACGCGCGGGGAGAGGCGGTTTGCGTATTGGGCGCTCTT
CCGCTTCCTCGCTCACTGACTCGCTGCGCTCGGTCGTTCGGCTGCGGCGAGCGGTATCAGCTCACTCAAA
GGCGGTAATACGGTTATCCACAGAATCAGGGGATAACGCAGGAAAGAACATGTGAGCAAAAGGCCAGCAA
AAGGCCAGGAACCGTAAAAAGGCCGCGTTGCTGGCGTTTTTCCATAGGCTCCGCCCCCCTGACGAGCATC
ACAAAAATCGACGCTCAAGTCAGAGGTGGCGAAACCCGACAGGACTATAAAGATACCAGGCGTTTCCCCC
TGGAAGCTCCCTCGTGCGCTCTCCTGTTCCGACCCTGCCGCTTACCGGATACCTGTCCGCCTTTCTCCCT
TCGGGAAGCGTGGCGCTTTCTCATAGCTCACGCTGTAGGTATCTCAGTTCGGTGTAGGTCGTTCGCTCCA
AGCTGGGCTGTGTGCACGAACCCCCCGTTCAGCCCGACCGCTGCGCCTTATCCGGTAACTATCGTCTTGA
GTCCAACCCGGTAAGACACGACTTATCGCCACTGGCAGCAGCCACTGGTAACAGGATTAGCAGAGCGAGG
TATGTAGGCGGTGCTACAGAGTTCTTGAAGTGGTGGCCTAACTACGGCTACACTAGAAGAACAGTATTTG
GTATCTGCGCTCTGCTGAAGCCAGTTACCTTCGGAAAAAGAGTTGGTAGCTCTTGATCCGGCAAACAAAC
CACCGCTGGTAGCGGTGGTTTTTTTGTTTGCAAGCAGCAGATTACGCGCAGAAAAAAAGGATCTCAAGAA
GATCCTTTGATCTTTTCTACGGGGTCTGACGCTCAGTGGAACGAAAACTCACGTTAAGGGATTTTGGTCA
TGAGATTATCAAAAAGGATCTTCACCTAGATCCTTTTAAATTAAAAATGAAGTTTTAAATCAATCTAAAG
TATATATGAGTAAACTTGGTCTGACAGTTACCAATGCTTAATCAGTGAGGCACCTATCTCAGCGATCTGT
CTATTTCGTTCATCCATAGTTGCCTGACTCCCCGTCGTGTAGATAACTACGATACGGGAGGGCTTACCAT
CTGGCCCCAGTGCTGCAATGATACCGCGAGACCCACGCTCACCGGCTCCAGATTTATCAGCAATAAACCA
GCCAGCCGGAAGGGCCGAGCGCAGAAGTGGTCCTGCAACTTTATCCGCCTCCATCCAGTCTATTAATTGT
TGCCGGGAAGCTAGAGTAAGTAGTTCGCCAGTTAATAGTTTGCGCAACGTTGTTGCCATTGCTACAGGCA
TCGTGGTGTCACGCTCGTCGTTTGGTATGGCTTCATTCAGCTCCGGTTCCCAACGATCAAGGCGAGTTAC
ATGATCCCCCATGTTGTGCAAAAAAGCGGTTAGCTCCTTCGGTCCTCCGATCGTTGTCAGAAGTAAGTTG
GCCGCAGTGTTATCACTCATGGTTATGGCAGCACTGCATAATTCTCTTACTGTCATGCCATCCGTAAGAT
GCTTTTCTGTGACTGGTGAGTACTCAACCAAGTCATTCTGAGAATAGTGTATGCGGCGACCGAGTTGCTC
TTGCCCGGCGTCAATACGGGATAATACCGCGCCACATAGCAGAACTTTAAAAGTGCTCATCATTGGAAAA
CGTTCTTCGGGGCGAAAACTCTCAAGGATCTTACCGCTGTTGAGATCCAGTTCGATGTAACCCACTCGTG
CACCCAACTGATCTTCAGCATCTTTTACTTTCACCAGCGTTTCTGGGTGAGCAAAAACAGGAAGGCAAAA
TGCCGCAAAAAAGGGAATAAGGGCGACACGGAAATGTTGAATACTCATACTCTTCCTTTTTCAATATTAT
TGAAGCATTTATCAGGGTTATTGTCTCATGAGCGGATACATATTTGAATGTATTTAGAAAAATAAACAAA
TAGGGGTTCCGCGCACATTTCCCCGAAAAGTGCCACCTAAATTGTAAGCGTTAATATTTTGTTAAAATTC
GCGTTAAATTTTTGTTAAATCAGCTCATTTTTTAACCAATAGGCCGAAATCGGCAAAATCCCTTATAAAT
CAAAAGAATAGACCGAGATAGGGT
[37 nt withheld, positions 6045-6081]
AAAGAACGTGGACTCCAACGTCAAAGG
[49 nt withheld, positions 6109-6157]
T
[91 nt withheld, positions 6159-6249]
G
[124 nt withheld, positions 6251-6374]
CCCATTCGCCATTCAGGCTGCGCAACT
